>Addgene plasmid #183704 | pAAV-CaMKIIa-hM4D(Gi)-mCherry-WPRE-pA(Short) | addgene full sequence | sequence record 360830 | Addgene NGS Result
TGGCCTTTTGCTCACATGTCCTGCAGGCAGCTGCGCGCTCGCTCGCTCACTGAGGCCGCCCGGGCGTCGG
GCGACCTTTGGTCGCCCGGCCTCAGTGAGCGAGCGAGCGCGCAGAGAGGGAGTGGCCAACTCCATCACTA
GGGGTTCCTGCGGCCGCACGCGTTTAACATTATGGCCTTAGGTCACTTCATCTCCATGGGGTTCTTCTTC
TGATTTTCTAGAAAATGAGATGGGGGTGCAGAGAGCTTCCTCAGTGACCTGCCCAGGGTCACATCAGAAA
TGTCAGAGCTAGAACTTGAACTCAGATTACTAATCTTAAATTCCATGCCTTGGGGGCATGCAAGTACGAT
ATACAGAAGGAGTGAACTCATTAGGGCAGATGACCAATGAGTTTAGGAAAGAAGAGTCCAGGGCAGGGTA
CATCTACACCACCCGCCCAGCCCTGGGTGAGTCCAGCCACGTTCACCTCATTATAGTTGCCTCTCTCCAG
TCCTACCTTGACGGGAAGCACAAGCAGAAACTGGGACAGGAGCCCCAGGAGACCAAATCTTCATGGTCCC
TCTGGGAGGATGGGTGGGGAGAGCTGTGGCAGAGGCCTCAGGAGGGGCCCTGCTGCTCAGTGGTGACAGA
TAGGGGTGAGAAAGCAGACAGAGTCATTCCGTCAGCATTCTGGGTCTGTTTGGTACTTCTTCTCACGCTA
AGGTGGCGGTGTGATATGCACAATGGCTAAAAAGCAGGGAGAGCTGGAAAGAAACAAGGACAGAGACAGA
GGCCAAGTCAACCAGACCAATTCCCAGAGGAAGCAAAGAAACCATTACAGAGACTACAAGGGGGAAGGGA
AGGAGAGATGAATTAGCTTCCCCTGTAAACCTTAGAACCCAGCTGTTGCCAGGGCAACGGGGCAATACCT
GTCTCTTCAGAGGAGATGAAGTTGCCAGGGTAACTACATCCTGTCTTTCTCAAGGACCATCCCAGAATGT
GGCACCCACTAGCCGTTACCATAGCAACTGCCTCTTTGCCCCACTTAATCCCATCCCGTCTGTTAAAAGG
GCCCTATAGTTGGAGGTGGGGGAGGTAGGAAGAGCGATGATCACTTGTGGACTAAGTTTGTTCGCATCCC
CTTCTCCAACCCCCTCAGTACATCACCCTGGGGGAACAGGGTCCACTTGCTCCTGGGCCCACACAGTCCT
GCAGTATTGTGTATATAAGGCCAGGGCAAAGAGGAGCAGGTTTTAAAGTGAAAGGCAGGCAGGTGTTGGG
GAGGCAGTTACCGGGGCAACGGGAACAGGGCGTTTCGGAGGTGGTTGCCATGGGGACCTGGATGCTGACG
AAGGCTCGCGAGGCTGTGAGCAGCCACAGTGCCCTGCTCAGAAGCCCCAAGCTCGTCAGTCAAGCCGGTT
CTCCGTTTGCACTCAGGAGCACGGGCAGGCGAGTGGCCCCTAGTTCTGGGGGCAGCTCTAGAGCGGTACC
GGATCCTCTAGAGTCGACGCCACCATGGCCAACTTCACACCTGTCAATGGCAGCTCGGGCAATCAGTCCG
TGCGCCTGGTCACGTCATCATCCCACAATCGCTATGAGACGGTGGAAATGGTCTTCATTGCCACAGTGAC
AGGCTCCCTGAGCCTGGTGACTGTCGTGGGCAACATCCTGGTGATGCTGTCCATCAAGGTCAACAGGCAG
CTGCAGACAGTCAACAACTACTTCCTCTTCAGCCTGGCGTGTGCTGATCTCATCATAGGCGCCTTCTCCA
TGAACCTCTACACCGTGTACATCATCAAGGGCTACTGGCCCCTGGGCGCCGTGGTCTGCGACCTGTGGCT
GGCCCTGGACTGCGTGGTGAGCAACGCCTCCGTCATGAACCTTCTCATCATCAGCTTTGACCGCTACTTC
TGCGTCACCAAGCCTCTCACCTACCCTGCCCGGCGCACCACCAAGATGGCAGGCCTCATGATTGCTGCTG
CCTGGGTACTGTCCTTCGTGCTCTGGGCGCCTGCCATCTTGTTCTGGCAGTTTGTGGTGGGTAAGCGGAC
GGTGCCCGACAACCAGTGCTTCATCCAGTTCCTGTCCAACCCAGCAGTGACCTTTGGCACAGCCATTGCT
GGCTTCTACCTGCCTGTGGTCATCATGACGGTGCTGTACATCCACATCTCCCTGGCCAGTCGCAGCCGAG
TCCACAAGCACCGGCCCGAGGGCCCGAAGGAGAAGAAAGCCAAGACGCTGGCCTTCCTCAAGAGCCCACT
AATGAAGCAGAGCGTCAAGAAGCCCCCGCCCGGGGAGGCCGCCCGGGAGGAGCTGCGCAATGGCAAGCTG
GAGGAGGCCCCCCCGCCAGCGCTGCCACCGCCACCGCGCCCCGTGGCTGATAAGGACACTTCCAATGAGT
CCAGCTCAGGCAGTGCCACCCAGAACACCAAGGAACGCCCAGCCACAGAGCTGTCCACCACAGAGGCCAC
CACGCCCGCCATGCCCGCCCCTCCCCTGCAGCCGCGGGCCCTCAACCCAGCCTCCAGATGGTCCAAGATC
CAGATTGTGACGAAGCAGACAGGCAATGAGTGTGTGACAGCCATTGAGATTGTGCCTGCCACGCCGGCTG
GCATGCGCCCTGCGGCCAACGTGGCCCGCAAGTTCGCCAGCATCGCTCGCAACCAGGTGCGCAAGAAGCG
GCAGATGGCGGCCCGGGAGCGCAAAGTGACACGAACGATCTTTGCCATTCTGCTGGCCTTCATCCTCACC
TGGACGCCCTACAACGTCATGGTCCTGGTGAACACCTTCTGCCAGAGCTGCATCCCTGACACGGTGTGGT
CCATTGGCTACTGGCTCTGCTACGTCAACAGCACCATCAACCCTGCCTGCTATGCTCTGTGCAACGCCAC
CTTTAAAAAGACCTTCCGGCACCTGCTGCTGTGCCAGTATCGGAACATCGGCACTGCCAGGCGGGATCCA
CCGGTCGCCACCATGGTGAGCAAGGGCGAGGAGGATAACATGGCCATCATCAAGGAGTTCATGCGCTTCA
AGGTGCACATGGAGGGCTCCGTGAACGGCCACGAGTTCGAGATCGAGGGCGAGGGCGAGGGCCGCCCCTA
CGAGGGCACCCAGACCGCCAAGCTGAAGGTGACCAAGGGTGGCCCCCTGCCCTTCGCCTGGGACATCCTG
TCCCCTCAGTTCATGTACGGCTCCAAGGCCTACGTGAAGCACCCCGCCGACATCCCCGACTACTTGAAGC
TGTCCTTCCCCGAGGGCTTCAAGTGGGAGCGCGTGATGAACTTCGAGGACGGCGGCGTGGTGACCGTGAC
CCAGGACTCCTCCCTGCAGGACGGCGAGTTCATCTACAAGGTGAAGCTGCGCGGCACCAACTTCCCCTCC
GACGGCCCCGTAATGCAGAAGAAGACCATGGGCTGGGAGGCCTCCTCCGAGCGGATGTACCCCGAGGACG
GCGCCCTGAAGGGCGAGATCAAGCAGAGGCTGAAGCTGAAGGACGGCGGCCACTACGACGCTGAGGTCAA
GACCACCTACAAGGCCAAGAAGCCCGTGCAGCTGCCCGGCGCCTACAACGTCAACATCAAGTTGGACATC
ACCTCCCACAACGAGGACTACACCATCGTGGAACAGTACGAACGCGCCGAGGGCCGCCACTCCACCGGCG
GCATGGACGAGCTGTACAAGTAAGAATTCGATATCAAGCTTATCGATAATCAACCTCTGGATTACAAAAT
TTGTGAAAGATTGACTGGTATTCTTAACTATGTTGCTCCTTTTACGCTATGTGGATACGCTGCTTTAATG
CCTTTGTATCATGCTATTGCTTCCCGTATGGCTTTCATTTTCTCCTCCTTGTATAAATCCTGGTTGCTGT
CTCTTTATGAGGAGTTGTGGCCCGTTGTCAGGCAACGTGGCGTGGTGTGCACTGTGTTTGCTGACGCAAC
CCCCACTGGTTGGGGCATTGCCACCACCTGTCAGCTCCTTTCCGGAACTTTCGCTTTCCCCCTCCCTATT
GCCACGGCGGAACTCATCGCCGCCTGCCTTGCCCGCTGCTGGACAGGGGCTCGGCTGTTGGGCACTGACA
ATTCCGTGGTGTTGTCGGGGAAATCATCGTCCTTTCCTTGGCTGCTCGCCTATGTTGCCACCTGGATTCT
GCGCGGGACGTCCTTCTGCTACGTCCCTTCGGCCCTCAATCCAGCGGACCTTCCTTCCCGCGGCCTGCTG
CCGGCTCTGCGGCCTCTTCCGCGTCTTCGCCTTCGCCCTCAGACGAGTCGGATCTCCCTTTGGGCCGCCT
CCCCGCATCGATACCGAGCGCTGCTCGAGTTTATTGCAGCTTATAATGGTTACAAATAAAGCAATAGCAT
CACAAATTTCACAAATAAAGCATTTTTTTCACTGGACCGAGCGGCCGCAGGAACCCCTAGTGATGGAGTT
GGCCACTCCCTCTCTGCGCGCTCGCTCGCTCACTGAGGCCGGGCGACCAAAGGTCGCCCGACGCCCGGGC
TTTGCCCGGGCGGCCTCAGTGAGCGAGCGAGCGCGCAGCTGCCTGCAGGGGCGCCTGATGCGGTATTTTC
TCCTTACGCATCTGTGCGGTATTTCACACCGCATA
[95 nt withheld, positions 4586-4680]
T
[46 nt withheld, positions 4682-4727]
C
[141 nt withheld, positions 4729-4869]
CCTTTGACGTTGGAGTCCACGTTCTTT
[37 nt withheld, positions 4897-4933]
ACTCTATCTCGGGCTATTCTTTTGATTTATAAGGGATTTTGCCGATTTCGGTCTATTGGTTAAAAAATGA
GCTGATTTAACAAAAATTTAACGCGAATTTTAACAAAATATTAACGTTTACAATTTTATGGTGCACTCTC
AGTACAATCTGCTCTGATGCCGCATAGTTAAGCCAGCCCCGACACCCGCCAACACCCGCTGACGCGCCCT
GACGGGCTTGTCTGCTCCCGGCATCCGCTTACAGACAAGCTGTGACCGTCTCCGGGAGCTGCATGTGTCA
GAGGTTTTCACCGTCATCACCGAAACGCGCGAGACGAAAGGGCCTCGTGATACGCCTATTTTTATAGGTT
AATGTCATGATAATAATGGTTTCTTAGACGTCAGGTGGCACTTTTCGGGGAAATGTGCGCGGAACCCCTA
TTTGTTTATTTTTCTAAATACATTCAAATATGTATCCGCTCATGAGACAATAACCCTGATAAATGCTTCA
ATAATATTGAAAAAGGAAGAGTATGAGTATTCAACATTTCCGTGTCGCCCTTATTCCCTTTTTTGCGGCA
TTTTGCCTTCCTGTTTTTGCTCACCCAGAAACGCTGGTGAAAGTAAAAGATGCTGAAGATCAGTTGGGTG
CACGAGTGGGTTACATCGAACTGGATCTCAACAGCGGTAAGATCCTTGAGAGTTTTCGCCCCGAAGAACG
TTTTCCAATGATGAGCACTTTTAAAGTTCTGCTATGTGGCGCGGTATTATCCCGTATTGACGCCGGGCAA
GAGCAACTCGGTCGCCGCATACACTATTCTCAGAATGACTTGGTTGAGTACTCACCAGTCACAGAAAAGC
ATCTTACGGATGGCATGACAGTAAGAGAATTATGCAGTGCTGCCATAACCATGAGTGATAACACTGCGGC
CAACTTACTTCTGACAACGATCGGAGGACCGAAGGAGCTAACCGCTTTTTTGCACAACATGGGGGATCAT
GTAACTCGCCTTGATCGTTGGGAACCGGAGCTGAATGAAGCCATACCAAACGACGAGCGTGACACCACGA
TGCCTGTAGCAATGGCAACAACGTTGCGCAAACTATTAACTGGCGAACTACTTACTCTAGCTTCCCGGCA
ACAATTAATAGACTGGATGGAGGCGGATAAAGTTGCAGGACCACTTCTGCGCTCGGCCCTTCCGGCTGGC
TGGTTTATTGCTGATAAATCTGGAGCCGGTGAGCGTGGGTCTCGCGGTATCATTGCAGCACTGGGGCCAG
ATGGTAAGCCCTCCCGTATCGTAGTTATCTACACGACGGGGAGTCAGGCAACTATGGATGAACGAAATAG
ACAGATCGCTGAGATAGGTGCCTCACTGATTAAGCATTGGTAACTGTCAGACCAAGTTTACTCATATATA
CTTTAGATTGATTTAAAACTTCATTTTTAATTTAAAAGGATCTAGGTGAAGATCCTTTTTGATAATCTCA
TGACCAAAATCCCTTAACGTGAGTTTTCGTTCCACTGAGCGTCAGACCCCGTAGAAAAGATCAAAGGATC
TTCTTGAGATCCTTTTTTTCTGCGCGTAATCTGCTGCTTGCAAACAAAAAAACCACCGCTACCAGCGGTG
GTTTGTTTGCCGGATCAAGAGCTACCAACTCTTTTTCCGAAGGTAACTGGCTTCAGCAGAGCGCAGATAC
CAAATACTGTTCTTCTAGTGTAGCCGTAGTTAGGCCACCACTTCAAGAACTCTGTAGCACCGCCTACATA
CCTCGCTCTGCTAATCCTGTTACCAGTGGCTGCTGCCAGTGGCGATAAGTCGTGTCTTACCGGGTTGGAC
TCAAGACGATAGTTACCGGATAAGGCGCAGCGGTCGGGCTGAACGGGGGGTTCGTGCACACAGCCCAGCT
TGGAGCGAACGACCTACACCGAACTGAGATACCTACAGCGTGAGCTATGAGAAAGCGCCACGCTTCCCGA
AGGGAGAAAGGCGGACAGGTATCCGGTAAGCGGCAGGGTCGGAACAGGAGAGCGCACGAGGGAGCTTCCA
GGGGGAAACGCCTGGTATCTTTATAGTCCTGTCGGGTTTCGCCACCTCTGACTTGAGCGTCGATTTTTGT
GATGCTCGTCAGGGGGGCGGAGCCTATGGAAAAACGCCAGCAACGCGGCCTTTTTACGGTTCCTGGCCTT
TTGC
Features (pLannotate 1.2.2; 17 found; start..end, strand, type, name):
     31..58      +  repeat_region  AAV2 ITR (fragment): inverted terminal repeat of adeno-associated virus serotype 2 inverted
     87..114     +  repeat_region  AAV2 ITR (fragment): inverted terminal repeat of adeno-associated virus serotype 2 inverted
    168..1456    +  promoter       CaMKII promoter: promoter for the mouse calcium/calmodulin-dependent kinase II α subunit
   1471..1488    +  misc_feature   MCS (fragment): pUC18/19 multiple cloning site
   1495..2931    +  CDS            CHRM4: ACM4_HUMAN - Experimental evidence at protein level: Swiss-Prot protein existence level 1. The muscarinic acetylcholine receptor mediates various cellular responses, including inhibition of adenylate cyclase, breakdown of phosphoinositides and modulation of potassium channels through the action of G proteins. Primary transducing effect is inhibition of adenylate cyclase. From Homo sapiens (Human).
   2953..3660    +  CDS            mCherry: mCherry is a basic (constitutively fluorescent) red fluorescent protein published in 2004, derived from Discosoma sp.. It is reported to be a very rapidly-maturing monomer with low acid sensitivity.
   3664..3688    +  misc_feature   MCS (fragment): pBluescript multiple cloning site
   3688..4276    +  misc_feature   WPRE: woodchuck hepatitis virus posttranscriptional regulatory element
   4299..4374    +  polyA_signal   SV40 poly(A) signal (fragment): SV40 polyadenylation signal
   4389..4529    +  repeat_region  AAV2 ITR: inverted terminal repeat of adeno-associated virus serotype 2 inverted
   4534..4585    -  misc_feature   bom (fragment): basis of mobility region from pBR322
   4604..5059    +  rep_origin     f1 ori (sequence partly withheld): f1 bacteriophage origin of replication; arrow indicates direction of (+) strand synthesis
   5060..5109    -  misc_feature   bom (fragment): basis of mobility region from pBR322
   5211..5246    -  CDS            rop (fragment): Rop protein, which maintains plasmids at low copy number; rop
   5341..5445    +  promoter       AmpR promoter: bla
   5446..6306    +  CDS            AmpR: β-lactamase; bla; confers resistance to ampicillin, carbenicillin, and related antibiotics
   6477..7065    +  rep_origin     ori: high-copy-number ColE1/pMB1/pBR322/pUC origin of replication
