[The description below was written by a language model from this plasmid's Addgene catalogue record and pLannotate feature annotations shown in this document.]
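Description:
pAAV-CaMKIIa-hM4D(Gi)-mCherry-WPRE-pA(Short) is an adeno-associated virus transfer plasmid of about 7.1 kb, built on a pAAV backbone and used to package a recombinant AAV genome that expresses the inhibitory DREADD hM4D(Gi) fused to mCherry. In bacteria it is maintained through a high-copy ColE1/pUC-type origin and selected with ampicillin via the β-lactamase gene. An f1 phage origin and small remnants of pBR322 bom and rop sequences are also present in the backbone. The expression cassette is flanked by AAV2 inverted terminal repeats, which provide the cis signals for replication and encapsidation. The annotation recognises the 3′ ITR in full but only short fragments of the 5′ ITR, and the record does not say whether this reflects a real truncation or sequencing and annotation difficulty in this repetitive region.

Between the ITRs, a roughly 1.3 kb mouse CaMKIIα promoter drives the payload. This promoter is commonly used to bias expression toward excitatory forebrain neurons. The coding region is annotated as human muscarinic M4 receptor (CHRM4), which is the scaffold from which the engineered Gi-coupled designer receptor hM4D is derived, and it is followed by mCherry as a C-terminal fusion so that expressing cells can be identified by red fluorescence. Downstream lie a WPRE, which enhances transcript stability and expression, and a short fragment of the SV40 polyadenylation signal. According to the record, this shortened 3′ UTR was introduced to bring the viral genome below the optimal AAV packaging limit, and part of the plasmid derives from an earlier deposited construct. The vector is suited to chemogenetic silencing of targeted neurons after viral delivery.
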