Addgene plasmid #183704: pAAV-CaMKIIa-hM4D(Gi)-mCherry-WPRE-pA(Short)
Purpose: AAV to express hM4D(Gi)-mCherry fusion protein. Viral genome 3' UTR modified to bring the viral genome below the optimal AAV packaging limit
Depositing lab: Jonathan Ploski. Depositing organization: University of Texas at Dallas.
Backbone
  Vector backbone: pAAV
  Vector type: AAV
Growth in bacteria
  Bacterial resistance: Ampicillin, 100 μg/mL
  Growth temperature: 37°C
  Growth strain: NEB Stable
  Copy number: High Copy
Gene/Insert
  Gene/Insert name: hM4D(Gi)
  Promoter: CaMKIIa
  Tag / fusion protein: mCherry (C terminal on insert)
  Cloning method: Restriction Enzyme; 5′ cloning site unknown (unknown if destroyed); 3′ cloning site unknown (unknown if destroyed)
  Sequencing primers: 5′ unknown
Resource information
  A portion of this plasmid was derived from a plasmid made by: addgene #50477
Terms and licenses: Academic/Nonprofit Terms; Industry Terms: Not Available to Industry
How to cite: pAAV-CaMKIIa-hM4D(Gi)-mCherry-WPRE-pA(Short) was a gift from Jonathan Ploski (Addgene plasmid # 183704 ; http://n2t.net/addgene:183704 ; RRID:Addgene_183704)
